Addgene plasmid #214697: sgRNA scaffold-spacer-human U6
Purpose: provide "sgRNA scaffold-spacer-human U6" fragment
Depositing lab: Yin Shen. Depositing organization: University of California, San Francisco (UCSF). Publication: High-throughput PRIME-editing screens identify functional DNA variants in the human genome. Ren X, Yang H, Nierenberg JL, Sun Y, Chen J, Beaman C, Pham T, Nobuhara M, Takagi MA, Narayan V, Li Y, Ziv E, Shen Y. Mol Cell. 2023 Dec 21;83(24):4633-4645.e9. doi: 10.1016/j.molcel.2023.11.021. PubMed 38134886.
Backbone
  Vector backbone: pUC19
  Vector type: CRISPR
Growth in bacteria
  Bacterial resistance: Ampicillin, 100 μg/mL
  Growth temperature: 37°C
  Growth strain: DH5alpha
  Copy number: High Copy
Gene/Insert
  Gene/Insert name: sgRNA scaffold-spacer-human U6
  Species: Synthetic
Terms and licenses: Academic/Nonprofit Terms; Industry Terms: Not Available to Industry
How to cite: sgRNA scaffold-spacer-human U6 was a gift from Yin Shen (Addgene plasmid # 214697 ; http://n2t.net/addgene:214697 ; RRID:Addgene_214697)
