[The description below was written by a language model from this plasmid's Addgene catalogue record and pLannotate feature annotations shown in this document.]
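Description:
sgRNA scaffold-spacer-human U6 is a small (about 3.1 kb) pUC19-based cloning plasmid in the CRISPR vector category. It serves as a source of a synthetic DNA fragment rather than as an expression vector in its own right. It is propagated in E. coli through the high-copy ColE1/pUC origin and selected with ampicillin via the bla (β-lactamase) gene and its native promoter. The remaining backbone features are typical pUC remnants: the CAP binding site, lac promoter and lac operator, and fragments of lacI, lacZα, the multiple cloning site, bom and rop. The lacZα and MCS annotations are only partial, consistent with the insert having been placed in the polylinker region.

The insert lies on the reverse strand relative to the backbone annotation. Read in its own orientation, it consists of a Streptococcus pyogenes tracrRNA-derived segment (the sgRNA scaffold), an unannotated stretch of roughly 80 nt corresponding to the "spacer" in the name, and then the human U6 RNA polymerase III promoter. Because the scaffold sits upstream of the promoter, the U6 promoter does not transcribe it here. This layout is characteristic of a bridging cassette that is dropped between two guide sequences, so that it supplies the scaffold for a preceding guide and a fresh U6 promoter for a following one, giving a dual-guide arrangement.

The record states the purpose only as providing this fragment and does not describe how it is excised or amplified, or which destination vector receives it. The associated publication concerns high-throughput prime-editing screens of functional DNA variants in the human genome, which suggests use in building paired guide RNA libraries for such screens.
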