Features (pLannotate 1.2.2; 13 found; start..end, strand, type, name):
     86..190     +  promoter       AmpR promoter: bla
    191..1051    +  CDS            AmpR: β-lactamase; bla; confers resistance to ampicillin, carbenicillin, and related antibiotics
   1222..1810    +  rep_origin     ori: high-copy-number ColE1/pMB1/pBR322/pUC origin of replication
   1993..2085    +  CDS            lacI (fragment): lac repressor; lacI; The lac repressor binds to the lac operator to inhibit transcription in E. coli. This inhibition can be relieved by adding lactose or isopropyl-β-D-thiogalactopyranoside (IPTG).
   2098..2119    +  protein_bind   CAP binding site: CAP binding activates transcription in the presence of cAMP. E. coli catabolite activator protein
   2134..2164    +  promoter       lac promoter: promoter for the E. coli lac operon
   2172..2188    +  protein_bind   lac operator: The lac repressor binds to the lac operator to inhibit transcription in E. coli. This inhibition can be relieved by adding lactose or isopropyl-β-D-thiogalactopyranoside (IPTG). lac repressor encoded by lacI
   2252..2492    -  promoter       U6 promoter: RNA polymerase III promoter for human U6 snRNA
   2574..2641    -  misc_RNA       tracrRNA (fragment): trans-activating CRISPR RNA for the Streptococcus pyogenes CRISPR/Cas9 system
   2672..2699    -  misc_feature   MCS (fragment): pUC18/19 multiple cloning site
   2696..2853    +  CDS            lacZα (fragment): LacZα fragment of β-galactosidase; lacZ fragment
   2859..2958    -  misc_feature   bom (fragment): basis of mobility region from pBR322
   3060..3095    -  CDS            rop (fragment): Rop protein, which maintains plasmids at low copy number; rop
>Addgene plasmid #214697 | sgRNA scaffold-spacer-human U6 | addgene full sequence | sequence record 424546 | Addgene NGS Result
CCTCGTGATACGCCTATTTTTATAGGTTAATGTCATGATAATAATGGTTTCTTAGACGTCAGGTGGCACT
TTTCGGGGAAATGTGCGCGGAACCCCTATTTGTTTATTTTTCTAAATACATTCAAATATGTATCCGCTCA
TGAGACAATAACCCTGATAAATGCTTCAATAATATTGAAAAAGGAAGAGTATGAGTATTCAACATTTCCG
TGTCGCCCTTATTCCCTTTTTTGCGGCATTTTGCCTTCCTGTTTTTGCTCACCCAGAAACGCTGGTGAAA
GTAAAAGATGCTGAAGATCAGTTGGGTGCACGAGTGGGTTACATCGAACTGGATCTCAACAGCGGTAAGA
TCCTTGAGAGTTTTCGCCCCGAAGAACGTTTTCCAATGATGAGCACTTTTAAAGTTCTGCTATGTGGCGC
GGTATTATCCCGTATTGACGCCGGGCAAGAGCAACTCGGTCGCCGCATACACTATTCTCAGAATGACTTG
GTTGAGTACTCACCAGTCACAGAAAAGCATCTTACGGATGGCATGACAGTAAGAGAATTATGCAGTGCTG
CCATAACCATGAGTGATAACACTGCGGCCAACTTACTTCTGACAACGATCGGAGGACCGAAGGAGCTAAC
CGCTTTTTTGCACAACATGGGGGATCATGTAACTCGCCTTGATCGTTGGGAACCGGAGCTGAATGAAGCC
ATACCAAACGACGAGCGTGACACCACGATGCCTGTAGCAATGGCAACAACGTTGCGCAAACTATTAACTG
GCGAACTACTTACTCTAGCTTCCCGGCAACAATTAATAGACTGGATGGAGGCGGATAAAGTTGCAGGACC
ACTTCTGCGCTCGGCCCTTCCGGCTGGCTGGTTTATTGCTGATAAATCTGGAGCCGGTGAGCGTGGGTCT
CGCGGTATCATTGCAGCACTGGGGCCAGATGGTAAGCCCTCCCGTATCGTAGTTATCTACACGACGGGGA
GTCAGGCAACTATGGATGAACGAAATAGACAGATCGCTGAGATAGGTGCCTCACTGATTAAGCATTGGTA
ACTGTCAGACCAAGTTTACTCATATATACTTTAGATTGATTTAAAACTTCATTTTTAATTTAAAAGGATC
TAGGTGAAGATCCTTTTTGATAATCTCATGACCAAAATCCCTTAACGTGAGTTTTCGTTCCACTGAGCGT
CAGACCCCGTAGAAAAGATCAAAGGATCTTCTTGAGATCCTTTTTTTCTGCGCGTAATCTGCTGCTTGCA
AACAAAAAAACCACCGCTACCAGCGGTGGTTTGTTTGCCGGATCAAGAGCTACCAACTCTTTTTCCGAAG
GTAACTGGCTTCAGCAGAGCGCAGATACCAAATACTGTTCTTCTAGTGTAGCCGTAGTTAGGCCACCACT
TCAAGAACTCTGTAGCACCGCCTACATACCTCGCTCTGCTAATCCTGTTACCAGTGGCTGCTGCCAGTGG
CGATAAGTCGTGTCTTACCGGGTTGGACTCAAGACGATAGTTACCGGATAAGGCGCAGCGGTCGGGCTGA
ACGGGGGGTTCGTGCACACAGCCCAGCTTGGAGCGAACGACCTACACCGAACTGAGATACCTACAGCGTG
AGCTATGAGAAAGCGCCACGCTTCCCGAAGGGAGAAAGGCGGACAGGTATCCGGTAAGCGGCAGGGTCGG
AACAGGAGAGCGCACGAGGGAGCTTCCAGGGGGAAACGCCTGGTATCTTTATAGTCCTGTCGGGTTTCGC
CACCTCTGACTTGAGCGTCGATTTTTGTGATGCTCGTCAGGGGGGCGGAGCCTATGGAAAAACGCCAGCA
ACGCGGCCTTTTTACGGTTCCTGGCCTTTTGCTGGCCTTTTGCTCACATGTTCTTTCCTGCGTTATCCCC
TGATTCTGTGGATAACCGTATTACCGCCTTTGAGTGAGCTGATACCGCTCGCCGCAGCCGAACGACCGAG
CGCAGCGAGTCAGTGAGCGAGGAAGCGGAAGAGCGCCCAATACGCAAACCGCCTCTCCCCGCGCGTTGGC
CGATTCATTAATGCAGCTGGCACGACAGGTTTCCCGACTGGAAAGCGGGCAGTGAGCGCAACGCAATTAA
TGTGAGTTAGCTCACTCATTAGGCACCCCAGGCTTTACACTTTATGCTTCCGGCTCGTATGTTGTGTGGA
ATTGTGAGCGGATAACAATTTCACACAGGAAACAGCTATGACCATGATTACGCCAAGCTTTACGCACGTC
TCCGGTGTTTCGTCCTTTCCACAAGATATATAAAGCCAAGAAATCGAAATACTTTCAAGTTACGGTAAGC
ATATGATAGTCCATTTTAAAACATAATTTTAAAACTGCAAACTACCCAAGAAATTATTACTTTCTACGTC
ACGTATTTTGTACTAATATCTTTGTGTTTACAGTCAAATTAATTCTAATTATCTCTCTAACAGCCTTGTA
TCGTATATGCAAATATGAAGGAATCATGGGAAATAGGCCCTCTCTAGATCTAATAACTAATGCATGGCGG
TAATACGGTTATCCACGCGGCCGCCTAATGGATCCTAGTACTCGAGAAAAAAAGCACCGACTCGGTGCCA
CTTTTTCAAGTTGATAACGGACTAGCCTTATTTAAACTTGCTATGCTGTTTCCAGCATAGCTCTTAAACT
GAGACGTGCGTAGGATCCCCGGGTACCGAGCTCGAATTCACTGGCCGTCGTTTTACAACGTCGTGACTGG
GAAAACCCTGGCGTTACCCAACTTAATCGCCTTGCAGCACATCCCCCTTTCGCCAGCTGGCGTAATAGCG
AAGAGGCCCGCACCGATCGCCCTTCCCAACAGTTGCGCAGCCTGAATGGCGAATGGCGCCTGATGCGGTA
TTTTCTCCTTACGCATCTGTGCGGTATTTCACACCGCATATGGTGCACTCTCAGTACAATCTGCTCTGAT
GCCGCATAGTTAAGCCAGCCCCGACACCCGCCAACACCCGCTGACGCGCCCTGACGGGCTTGTCTGCTCC
CGGCATCCGCTTACAGACAAGCTGTGACCGTCTCCGGGAGCTGCATGTGTCAGAGGTTTTCACCGTCATC
ACCGAAACGCGCGAGACGAAAGGG
